>Addgene plasmid #209193 | pAAV-FLEX-HM4Di-YFP | addgene full sequence | sequence record 435501 | Addgene NGS Result
CTGCGCGCTCGCTCGCTCACTGAGGCCGCCCGGGCGTCGGGCGACCTTTGGTCGCCCGGCCTCAGTGAGC
GAGCGAGCGCGCAGAGAGGGAGTGGCCAACTCCATCACTAGGGGTTCCTGCGGCCGCACGCGTAAGCTTT
GCAAAGATGGATAAAGTTTTAAACAGAGAGGAATCTTTGCAGCTAATGGACCTTCTAGGTCTTGAAAGGA
GTGGGAATTGGCTCCGGTGCCCGTCAGTGGGCAGAGCGCACATCGCCCACAGTCCCCGAGAAGTTGGGGG
GAGGGGTCGGCAATTGAACCGGTGCCTAGAGAAGGTGGCGCGGGGTAAACTGGGAAAGTGATGTCGTGTA
CTGGCTCCGCCTTTTTCCCGAGGGTGGGGGAGAACCGTATATAAGTGCAGTAGTCGCCGTGAACGTTCTT
TTTCGCAACGGGTTTGCCGCCAGAACACAGGTAAGTGCCGTGTGTGGTTCCCGCGGGCCTGGCCTCTTTA
CGGGTTATGGCCCTTGCGTGCCTTGAATTACTTCCACCTGGCTGCAGTACGTGATTCTTGATCCCGAGCT
TCGGGTTGGAAGTGGGTGGGAGAGTTCGAGGCCTTGCGCTTAAGGAGCCCCTTCGCCTCGTGCTTGAGTT
GAGGCCTGGCCTGGGCGCTGGGGCCGCCGCGTGCGAATCTGGTGGCACCTTCGCGCCTGTCTCGCTGCTT
TCGATAAGTCTCTAGCCATTTAAAATTTTTGATGACCTGCTGCGACGCTTTTTTTCTGGCAAGATAGTCT
TGTAAATGCGGGCCAAGATCTGCACACTGGTATTTCGGTTTTTGGGGCCGCGGGCGGCGACGGGGCCCGT
GCGTCCCAGCGCACATGTTCGGCGAGGCGGGGCCTGCGAGCGCGGCCACCGAGAATCGGACGGGGGTAGT
CTCAAGCTGGCCGGCCTGCTCTGGTGCCTGGCCTCGCGCCGCCGTGTATCGCCCCGCCCTGGGCGGCAAG
GCTGGCCCGGTCGGCACCAGTTGCGTGAGCGGAAAGATGGCCGCTTCCCGGCCCTGCTGCAGGGAGCTCA
AAATGGAGGACGCGGCGCTCGGGAGAGCGGGCGGGTGAGTCACCCACACAAAGGAAAAGGGCCTTTCCGT
CCTCAGCCGTCGCTTCATGTGACTCCACGGAGTACCGGGCGCCGTCCAGGCACCTCGATTAGTTCTCGAG
CTTTTGGAGTACGTCGTCTTTAGGTTGGGGGGAGGGGTTTTATGCGATGGAGTTTCCCCACACTGAGTGG
GTGGAGACTGAAGTTAGGCCAGCTTGGCACTTGATGTAATTCTCCTTGGAATTTGCCCTTTTTGAGTTTG
GATCTTGGTTCATTCTCAAGCCTCAGACAGTGGTTCAAAGTTTTTTTCTTCCATTTCAGGTGTCGTGAGG
TACCGGATCCTCTAGAGTCGACTCCGGAATAACTTCGTATAGGATACTTTATACGAAGTTATGCAGAATG
GTAGCTGGATTGTAGCTGCTATTAGCAATATGAAACCTCTTAATAACTTCGTATAGCATACATTATACGA
AGTTATGGCGCGCCCTATTACTTGTACAGCTCGTCCATGCCGAGAGTGATCCCGGCGGCGGTCACGAACT
CCAGCAGGACCATGTGATCGCGCTTCTCGTTGGGGTCTTTGCTCAGGGCGGACTGGTAGCTCAGGTAGTG
GTTGTCGGGCAGCAGCACGGGGCCGTCGCCGATGGGGGTGTTCTGCTGGTAGTGGTCGGCGAGCTGCACG
CTGCCGTCCTCGATGTTGTGGCGGATCTTGAAGTTCACCTTGATGCCGTTCTTCTGCTTGTCGGCCATGA
TATAGACGTTGTGGCTGTTGTAGTTGTACTCCAGCTTGTGCCCCAGGATGTTGCCGTCCTCCTTGAAGTC
GATGCCCTTCAGCTCGATGCGGTTCACCAGGGTGTCGCCCTCGAACTTCACCTCGGCGCGGGTCTTGTAG
TTGCCGTCGTCCTTGAAGAAGATGGTGCGCTCCTGGACGTAGCCTTCGGGCATGGCGGACTTGAAGAAGT
CGTGCTGCTTCATGTGGTCGGGGTAGCGGGCGAAGCACTGCAGGCCGTAGCCGAAGGTGGTCACGAGGGT
GGGCCAGGGCACGGGCAGCTTGCCGGTGGTGCAGATGAACTTCAGGGTCAGCTTGCCGTAGGTGGCATCG
CCCTCGCCCTCGCCGGACACGCTGAACTTGTGGCCGTTTACGTCGCCGTCCAGCTCGACCAGGATGGGCA
CCACCCCGGTGAACAGCTCCTCGCCCTTGCTCACCATGGTGGCGGCCGCCCTGGCAGTGCCGATGTTCCG
ATACTGGCACAGCAGCAGGTGCCGGAAGGTCTTTTTAAAGGTGGCGTTGCACAGAGCATAGCAGGCAGGG
TTGATGGTGCTGTTGACGTAGCAGAGCCAGTAGCCAATGGACCACACCGTGTCAGGGATGCAGCTCTGGC
AGAAGGTGTTCACCAGGACCATGACGTTGTAGGGCGTCCAGGTGAGGATGAAGGCTAGTAGAATGGCAAA
GATCGTTCGTGTCACTTTGCGCTCCCGGGCCGCCATCTGCCGCTTCTTGCGCACCTGGTTGCGAGCGATG
CTGGCGAACTTGCGGGCCACGTTGGCCGCAGGGCGCATGCCAGCCGGCGTGGCAGGCACAATCTCAATGG
CTGTCACACACTCATTGCCTGTCTGCTTCGTCACAATCTGGATCTTGGACCATCTGGAGGCTGGGTTGAG
GGCCCGCGGCTGCAGGGGAGGGGCGGGCATGGCGGGCGTGGTGGCCTCTGTGGTGGACAGCTCTGTGGCT
GGGCGTTCCTTGGTGTTCTGGGTGGCACTGCCTGAGCTGGACTCATTGGAAGTGTCCTTATCAGCCACGG
GGCGCGGTGGCGGTGGCAGCGCTGGCGGGGGGGCCTCCTCCAGCTTGCCATTGCGCAGCTCCTCCCGGGC
GGCCTCCCCGGGCGGGGGCTTCTTGACGCTCTGCTTCATTAGTGGGCTCTTGAGGAAGGCCAGCGTCTTG
GCTTTCTTCTCCTTCGGGCCCTCGGGCCGGTGCTTGTGGACTCGGCTGCGACTGGCCAGGGAGATGTGGA
TGTACAGCACCGTCATGATGACCACAGGCAGGTAGAAGCCAGCAATGGCTGTGCCAAAGGTCACTGCTGG
GTTGGACAGGAACTGGATGAAGCACTGGTTGTCGGGCACCGTCCGCTTACCCACCACAAACTGCCAGAAC
AAGATGGCAGGCGCCCAGAGCACGAAGGACAGTACCCAGGCAGCAGCAATCATGAGGCCTGCCATCTTGG
TGGTGCGCCGGGCAGGGTAGGTGAGAGGCTTGGTGACGCAGAAGTAGCGGTCAAAGCTGATGATGAGAAG
GTTCATGACGGAGGCGTTGCTCACCACGCAGTCCAGGGCCAGCCACAGGTCGCAGACCACGGCGCCCAGG
GGCCAGTAGCCCTTGATGATGTACACGGTGTAGAGGTTCATGGAGAAGGCGCCTATGATGAGATCAGCAC
ACGCCAGGCTGAAGAGGAAGTAGTTGTTGACTGTCTGCAGCTGCCTGTTGACCTTGATGGACAGCATCAC
CAGGATGTTGCCCACGACAGTCACCAGGCTCAGGGAGCCTGTCACTGTGGCAATGAAGACCATTTCCACC
GTCTCATAGCGATTGTGGGATGATGACGTGACCAGGCGCACGGACTGATTGCCCGAGCTGCCATTGACAG
GTGTGAAGTTGGCCATGCTAGCATAACTTCGTATAAAGTATCCTATACGAAGTTATTTGCCTTAACCCAG
AAATTATCACTGTTATTCTTTAGAATGGTGCAAAGAATAACTTCGTATAATGTATGCTATACGAAGTTAT
GAATTCGATGACTCGCTGATCAGCCTCGACTGTGCCTTCTAGTTGCCAGCCATCTGTTGTTTGCCCCTCC
CCCGTGCCTTCCTTGACCCTGGAAGGTGCCACTCCCACTGTCCTTTCCTAATAAAATGAGGAAATTGCAT
CGCATTGTCTGAGTAGGTGTCATTCTATTCTGGGGGGTGGGGTGGGGCAGGACAGCAAGGGGGAGGATTG
GGAAGACAATAGCAGGCATGCTGGGGATGCGGTGGGCTCTATGGCTTCTGAGGCGGAAAGAACCAGGTGC
GGACCGAGCGGCCGCAGGAACCCCTAGTGATGGAGTTGGCCACTCCCTCTCTGCGCGCTCGCTCGCTCAC
TGAGGCCGGGCGACCAAAGGTCGCCCGACGCCCGGGCTTTGCCCGGGCGGCCTCAGTGAGCGAGCGAGCG
CGCAGCTGCCTGCAGGGGCGCCTGATGCGGTATTTTCTCCTTACGCATCTGTGCGGTATTTCACACCGCA
TA
[95 nt withheld, positions 4343-4437]
T
[46 nt withheld, positions 4439-4484]
C
[141 nt withheld, positions 4486-4626]
CCTTTGACGTTGGAGTCCACGTTCTTT
[37 nt withheld, positions 4654-4690]
ACTCTATCTCGGGCTATTCTTTTGATTTATAAGGGATTTTGCCGATTTCGGTCTATTGGTTAAAAAATGA
GCTGATTTAACAAAAATTTAACGCGAATTTTAACAAAATATTAACGTTTACAATTTTATGGTGCACTCTC
AGTACAATCTGCTCTGATGCCGCATAGTTAAGCCAGCCCCGACACCCGCCAACACCCGCTGACGCGCCCT
GACGGGCTTGTCTGCTCCCGGCATCCGCTTACAGACAAGCTGTGACCGTCTCCGGGAGCTGCATGTGTCA
GAGGTTTTCACCGTCATCACCGAAACGCGCGAGACGAAAGGGCCTCGTGATACGCCTATTTTTATAGGTT
AATGTCATGATAATAATGGTTTCTTAGACGTCAGGTGGCACTTTTCGGGGAAATGTGCGCGGAACCCCTA
TTTGTTTATTTTTCTAAATACATTCAAATATGTATCCGCTCATGAGACAATAACCCTGATAAATGCTTCA
ATAATATTGAAAAAGGAAGAGTATGAGTATTCAACATTTCCGTGTCGCCCTTATTCCCTTTTTTGCGGCA
TTTTGCCTTCCTGTTTTTGCTCACCCAGAAACGCTGGTGAAAGTAAAAGATGCTGAAGATCAGTTGGGTG
CACGAGTGGGTTACATCGAACTGGATCTCAACAGCGGTAAGATCCTTGAGAGTTTTCGCCCCGAAGAACG
TTTTCCAATGATGAGCACTTTTAAAGTTCTGCTATGTGGCGCGGTATTATCCCGTATTGACGCCGGGCAA
GAGCAACTCGGTCGCCGCATACACTATTCTCAGAATGACTTGGTTGAGTACTCACCAGTCACAGAAAAGC
ATCTTACGGATGGCATGACAGTAAGAGAATTATGCAGTGCTGCCATAACCATGAGTGATAACACTGCGGC
CAACTTACTTCTGACAACGATCGGAGGACCGAAGGAGCTAACCGCTTTTTTGCACAACATGGGGGATCAT
GTAACTCGCCTTGATCGTTGGGAACCGGAGCTGAATGAAGCCATACCAAACGACGAGCGTGACACCACGA
TGCCTGTAGCAATGGCAACAACGTTGCGCAAACTATTAACTGGCGAACTACTTACTCTAGCTTCCCGGCA
ACAATTAATAGACTGGATGGAGGCGGATAAAGTTGCAGGACCACTTCTGCGCTCGGCCCTTCCGGCTGGC
TGGTTTATTGCTGATAAATCTGGAGCCGGTGAGCGTGGGTCTCGCGGTATCATTGCAGCACTGGGGCCAG
ATGGTAAGCCCTCCCGTATCGTAGTTATCTACACGACGGGGAGTCAGGCAACTATGGATGAACGAAATAG
ACAGATCGCTGAGATAGGTGCCTCACTGATTAAGCATTGGTAACTGTCAGACCAAGTTTACTCATATATA
CTTTAGATTGATTTAAAACTTCATTTTTAATTTAAAAGGATCTAGGTGAAGATCCTTTTTGATAATCTCA
TGACCAAAATCCCTTAACGTGAGTTTTCGTTCCACTGAGCGTCAGACCCCGTAGAAAAGATCAAAGGATC
TTCTTGAGATCCTTTTTTTCTGCGCGTAATCTGCTGCTTGCAAACAAAAAAACCACCGCTACCAGCGGTG
GTTTGTTTGCCGGATCAAGAGCTACCAACTCTTTTTCCGAAGGTAACTGGCTTCAGCAGAGCGCAGATAC
CAAATACTGTTCTTCTAGTGTAGCCGTAGTTAGGCCACCACTTCAAGAACTCTGTAGCACCGCCTACATA
CCTCGCTCTGCTAATCCTGTTACCAGTGGCTGCTGCCAGTGGCGATAAGTCGTGTCTTACCGGGTTGGAC
TCAAGACGATAGTTACCGGATAAGGCGCAGCGGTCGGGCTGAACGGGGGGTTCGTGCACACAGCCCAGCT
TGGAGCGAACGACCTACACCGAACTGAGATACCTACAGCGTGAGCTATGAGAAAGCGCCACGCTTCCCGA
AGGGAGAAAGGCGGACAGGTATCCGGTAAGCGGCAGGGTCGGAACAGGAGAGCGCACGAGGGAGCTTCCA
GGGGGAAACGCCTGGTATCTTTATAGTCCTGTCGGGTTTCGCCACCTCTGACTTGAGCGTCGATTTTTGT
GATGCTCGTCAGGGGGGCGGAGCCTATGGAAAAACGCCAGCAACGCGGCCTTTTTACGGTTCCTGGCCTT
TTGCTGGCCTTTTGCTCACATGTCCTGCAGGCAG
Features (pLannotate 1.2.2; 23 found; start..end, strand, type, name):
      1..28      +  repeat_region  AAV2 ITR (fragment): inverted terminal repeat of adeno-associated virus serotype 2 inverted
     28..119     -  repeat_region  AAV2 ITR (fragment): inverted terminal repeat of adeno-associated virus serotype 2 inverted
    147..213     +  CDS            small t antigen (fragment): SV40 (simian virus 40) small t antigen
    220..1398    +  promoter       EF-1α promoter: strong constitutive promoter for human elongation factor EF-1α
   1405..1422    +  misc_feature   MCS (fragment): pUC18/19 multiple cloning site
   1429..1462    +  protein_bind   lox2272: Cre-mediated recombination occurs in the 8-bp core sequence (GGATACTT). lox2272 sites are compatible with each other, but incompatible with loxP or loxN sites (Lee and Saito, 1988). Cre recombinase
   1463..1512    -  intron         β-globin intron (fragment): internally truncated intron from human β-globin
   1513..1546    +  protein_bind   loxP: Cre-mediated recombination occurs in the 8-bp core sequence (GCATACAT). Cre recombinase
   1558..2277    -  CDS            EYFP: enhanced YFP mammalian codon-optimized
   2290..3726    -  CDS            CHRM4: ACM4_HUMAN - Experimental evidence at protein level: Swiss-Prot protein existence level 1. The muscarinic acetylcholine receptor mediates various cellular responses, including inhibition of adenylate cyclase, breakdown of phosphoinositides and modulation of potassium channels through the action of G proteins. Primary transducing effect is inhibition of adenylate cyclase. From Homo sapiens (Human).
   3733..3766    -  protein_bind   lox2272: Cre-mediated recombination occurs in the 8-bp core sequence (GGATACTT). lox2272 sites are compatible with each other, but incompatible with loxP or loxN sites (Lee and Saito, 1988). Cre recombinase
   3767..3816    -  intron         β-globin intron (fragment): internally truncated intron from human β-globin
   3817..3850    -  protein_bind   loxP: Cre-mediated recombination occurs in the 8-bp core sequence (GCATACAT). Cre recombinase
   3880..4104    +  polyA_signal   bGH poly(A) signal: bovine growth hormone polyadenylation signal
   4108..4126    +  promoter       SV40 promoter (fragment): SV40 enhancer and early promoter
   4146..4286    +  repeat_region  AAV2 ITR: inverted terminal repeat of adeno-associated virus serotype 2 inverted
   4291..4342    -  misc_feature   bom (fragment): basis of mobility region from pBR322
   4361..4816    +  rep_origin     f1 ori (sequence partly withheld): f1 bacteriophage origin of replication; arrow indicates direction of (+) strand synthesis
   4817..4866    -  misc_feature   bom (fragment): basis of mobility region from pBR322
   4968..5003    -  CDS            rop (fragment): Rop protein, which maintains plasmids at low copy number; rop
   5098..5202    +  promoter       AmpR promoter: bla
   5203..6063    +  CDS            AmpR: β-lactamase; bla; confers resistance to ampicillin, carbenicillin, and related antibiotics
   6234..6822    +  rep_origin     ori: high-copy-number ColE1/pMB1/pBR322/pUC origin of replication
