[The description below was written by a language model from this plasmid's Addgene catalogue record and pLannotate feature annotations shown in this document.]
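Description:
pAAV-FLEX-HM4Di-YFP is an adeno-associated virus transfer plasmid for Cre-dependent chemogenetic silencing in mammalian cells. It is built on a pAAV backbone in which the expression cassette is flanked by AAV2 inverted terminal repeats, the cis elements needed for replication and packaging of the cassette into recombinant AAV particles. In the sequenced record the upstream ITR is annotated only as fragments. In bacteria the plasmid is maintained through a high-copy ColE1/pUC-type origin and selected with ampicillin via the β-lactamase gene. An f1 phage origin is also present.

The payload is hM4Di, the engineered inhibitory (Gi-coupled) DREADD derived from the human M4 muscarinic acetylcholine receptor (annotated as CHRM4), fused at its C terminus to enhanced YFP so that expressing cells can be visualised. The fusion coding sequence lies in the antisense orientation relative to the promoter. It is bracketed by a lox2272/loxP pair on one side and an oppositely oriented lox2272/loxP pair on the other, the standard FLEX (double-floxed inverted) arrangement. Because the two lox variants are mutually incompatible, Cre recombinase first inverts the cassette and then excises one site of each pair. This locks the open reading frame in the sense orientation, so only Cre-expressing cells produce the receptor. A bovine growth hormone polyadenylation signal terminates the transcript.

The catalogue entry lists the promoter as CAG, whereas the feature annotation of the full sequence identifies an EF-1α promoter upstream of the lox sites, and the record does not resolve this discrepancy. The construct is intended for viral delivery to genetically defined, Cre-expressing neuronal populations for ligand-induced inhibition in circuit studies.
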