Addgene plasmid #209193: pAAV-FLEX-HM4Di-YFP
Purpose: Cre-dependent expression of Hm4Di fused to YFP; Chemogenetics
Depositing lab: Larry Zweifel. Depositing organization: University of Washington. Publication: A Central Amygdala CRF Circuit Facilitates Learning about Weak Threats. Sanford CA, Soden ME, Baird MA, Miller SM, Schulkin J, Palmiter RD, Clark M, Zweifel LS. Neuron. 2017 Jan 4;93(1):164-178. doi: 10.1016/j.neuron.2016.11.034. Epub 2016 Dec 22. PubMed 28017470.
Backbone
  Vector backbone: pAAV
  Vector type: Mammalian Expression, AAV
Growth in bacteria
  Bacterial resistance: Ampicillin, 100 μg/mL
  Growth temperature: 37°C
  Growth strain: NEB Stable
  Copy number: High Copy
Gene/Insert
  Gene/Insert name: Hm4Di
  Species: Synthetic
  Promoter: CAG
  Tag / fusion protein: YFP (C terminal on insert)
  Cloning method: Restriction Enzyme; 5′ cloning site Unknown (unknown if destroyed); 3′ cloning site Unknown (unknown if destroyed)
Resource information
  A portion of this plasmid was derived from a plasmid made by: Roth lab
Terms and licenses: Academic/Nonprofit Terms; Industry Terms: Not Available to Industry
How to cite: pAAV-FLEX-HM4Di-YFP was a gift from Larry Zweifel (Addgene plasmid # 209193 ; http://n2t.net/addgene:209193 ; RRID:Addgene_209193)
