>Addgene plasmid #209193 | pAAV-FLEX-HM4Di-YFP | depositor partial sequence | sequence record 407956 | Hm4Di-YFP
ATGCTAGCACCGGCTAGCATGGCCAACTTCACACCTGTCAATGGCAGCTCGGGCAATCAGTCCGTGCGCC
TGGTCACGTCATCATCCCACAATCGCTATGAGACGGTGGAAATGGTCTTCATTGCCACAGTGACAGGCTC
CCTGAGCCTGGTGACTGTCGTGGGCAACATCCTGGTGATGCTGTCCATCAAGGTCAACAGGCAGCTGCAG
ACAGTCAACAACTACTTCCTCTTCAGCCTGGCGTGTGCTGATCTCATCATAGGCGCCTTCTCCATGAACC
TCTACACCGTGTACATCATCAAGGGCTACTGGCCCCTGGGCGCCGTGGTCTGCGACCTGTGGCTGGCCCT
GGACTGCGTGGTGAGCAACGCCTCCGTCATGAACCTTCTCATCATCAGCTTTGACCGCTACTTCTGCGTC
ACCAAGCCTCTCACCTACCCTGCCCGGCGCACCACCAAGATGGCAGGCCTCATGATTGCTGCTGCCTGGG
TACTGTCCTTCGTGCTCTGGGCGCCTGCCATCTTGTTCTGGCAGTTTGTGGTGGGTAAGCGGACGGTGCC
CGACAACCAGTGCTTCATCCAGTTCCTGTCCAACCCAGCAGTGACCTTTGGCACAGCCATTGCTGGCTTC
TACCTGCCTGTGGTCATCATGACGGTGCTGTACATCCACATCTCCCTGGCCAGTCGCAGCCGAGTCCACA
AGCACCGGCCCGAGGGCCCGAAGGAGAAGAAAGCCAAGACGCTGGCCTTCCTCAAGAGCCCACTAATGAA
GCAGAGCGTCAAGAAGCCCCCGCCCGGGGAGGCCGCCCGGGAGGAGCTGCGCAATGGCAAGCTGGAGGAG
GCCCCCCCGCCAGCGCTGCCACCGCCACCGCGCCCCGTGGCTGATAAGGACACTTCCAATGAGTCCAGCT
CAGGCAGTGCCACCCAGAACACCAAGGAACGCCCAGCCACAGAGCTGTCCACCACAGAGGCCACCACGCC
CGCCATGCCCGCCCCTCCCCTGCAGCCGCGGGCCCTCAACCCAGCCTCCAGATGGTCCAAGATCCAGATT
GTGACGAAGCAGACAGGCAATGAGTGTGTGACAGCCATTGAGATTGTGCCTGCCACGCCGGCTGGCATGC
GCCCTGCGGCCAACGTGGCCCGCAAGTTCGCCAGCATCGCTCGCAACCAGGTGCGCAAGAAGCGGCAGAT
GGCGGCCCGGGAGCGCAAAGTGACACGAACGATCTTTGCCATTCTACTAGCCTTCATCCTCACCTGGACG
CCCTACAACGTCATGGTCCTGGTGAACACCTTCTGCCAGAGCTGCATCCCTGACACGGTGTGGTCCATTG
GCTACTGGCTCTGCTACGTCAACAGCACCATCAACCCTGCCTGCTATGCTCTGTGCAACGCCACCTTTAA
AAAGACCTTCCGGCACCTGCTGCTGTGCCAGTATCGGAACATCGGCACTGCCAGGGCGGCCGCCACCATG
GTGAGCAAGGGCGAGGAGCTGTTCACCGGGGTGGTGCCCATCCTGGTCGAGCTGGACGGCGACGTAAACG
GCCACAAGTTCAGCGTGTCCGGCGAGGGCGAGGGCGATGCCACCTACGGCAAGCTGACCCTGAAGTTCAT
CTGCACCACCGGCAAGCTGCCCGTGCCCTGGCCCACCCTCGTGACCACCTTCGGCTACGGCCTGCAGTGC
TTCGCCCGCTACCCCGACCACATGAAGCAGCACGACTTCTTCAAGTCCGCCATGCCCGAAGGCTACGTCC
AGGAGCGCACCATCTTCTTCAAGGACGACGGCAACTACAAGACCCGCGCCGAGGTGAAGTTCGAGGGCGA
CACCCTGGTGAACCGCATCGAGCTGAAGGGCATCGACTTCAAGGAGGACGGCAACATCCTGGGGCACAAG
CTGGAGTACAACTACAACAGCCACAACGTCTATATCATGGCCGACAAGCAGAAGAACGGCATCAAGGTGA
ACTTCAAGATCCGCCACAACATCGAGGACGGCAGCGTGCAGCTCGCCGACCACTACCAGCAGAACACCCC
CATCGGCGACGGCCCCGTGCTGCTGCCCGACAACCACTACCTGAGCTACCAGTCCGCCCTGAGCAAAGAC
CCCAACGAGAAGCGCGATCACATGGTCCTGCTGGAGTTCGTGACCGCCGCCGGGATCACTCTCGGCATGG
ACGAGCTGTACAAGTAA
